Addgene plasmid #172777: pLBC0030
Purpose: Level 0 module containing NT2_nYFP
Depositing lab: Benjamin Field. Depositing organization: CNRS DR12, Delegation Provence et Corse. Publication: MoBiFC: development of a modular bimolecular fluorescence complementation toolkit for the analysis of chloroplast protein-protein interactions. Velay F, Soula M, Mehrez M, Belbachir C, D'Alessandro S, Laloi C, Crete P, Field B. Plant Methods. 2022 May 26;18(1):69. doi: 10.1186/s13007-022-00902-1. PubMed 35619173.
Backbone
  Vector backbone: pAGM41258
  Backbone manufacturer: Engler et al. 2014
  Vector type: Synthetic Biology
Growth in bacteria
  Bacterial resistance: Spectinomycin, 50 μg/mL
  Growth temperature: 37°C
  Growth strain: DH5alpha
  Copy number: High Copy
Gene/Insert
  Gene/Insert name: CDS N-terminal eYFP (1-174)
  Species: Aequorea victoria
  Mutation: no
  Cloning method: Restriction Enzyme; 5′ cloning site Unknown (unknown if destroyed)
Terms and licenses: Academic/Nonprofit Terms; Industry Terms: Not Available to Industry
Depositor comments: Please visit https://www.biorxiv.org/content/10.1101/2021.03.01.433373v1 for bioRxiv preprint.
How to cite: pLBC0030 was a gift from Benjamin Field (Addgene plasmid # 172777 ; http://n2t.net/addgene:172777 ; RRID:Addgene_172777)
