[The description below was written by a language model from this plasmid's Addgene catalogue record and pLannotate feature annotations shown in this document.]
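Description:
pLBC0030 is a small (about 2.8 kb) Level 0 part plasmid from the MoBiFC toolkit, a modular cloning system built for bimolecular fluorescence complementation (BiFC) analysis of protein-protein interactions in chloroplasts. It is based on the pAGM41258 backbone, listed as a synthetic biology vector, and is maintained in E. coli as a high-copy plasmid through a ColE1/pUC-type origin. Selection is with spectinomycin, conferred by an aadA aminoglycoside adenylyltransferase gene. The short integrase, gentamicin acetyltransferase and lacI fragments flagged around it by automated annotation appear to be remnants of the resistance cassette and of backbone sequence rather than functional genes. An AmpR (bla) promoter lies upstream of the resistance region and may drive aadA, though the record does not say so.

The payload is a promoterless coding module, NT2_nYFP, encoding the N-terminal portion of eYFP (residues 1-174, derived from the Aequorea victoria fluorescent protein). The feature table detects it as matching VN173, the N-terminal Venus fragment commonly used in BiFC. On its own this fragment is non-fluorescent. When it is fused to one candidate protein and the complementary C-terminal fragment is fused to another, interaction of the two partners brings the halves together and restores yellow fluorescence. As a Level 0 module the plasmid is not an expression construct. It is a standardised part meant to be combined with promoter, coding sequence and terminator modules into higher-level transcription units. The "NT2" designation suggests an N-terminal tag position in the assembly syntax, but the record does not define it, nor does it state the flanking cloning sites or fusion overhangs.
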