Features (pLannotate 1.2.2; 7 found; start..end, strand, type, name):
    110..214     +  promoter       AmpR promoter: bla
    205..285     -  CDS            int (fragment): INT2_ECOLX - Protein inferred from homology: Swiss-Prot protein existence level 3. Putative integrase believed to be involved in the insertion of antibiotic resistance genes into plasmids and transposons. From Escherichia coli.
    373..429     +  CDS            GmR (fragment): gentamycin acetyltransferase; aacC1; confers resistance to gentamycin
    436..1224    +  CDS            aadA: S3AD_ECOLX - Experimental evidence at protein level: Swiss-Prot protein existence level 1. Mediates bacterial resistance to the antibiotics streptomycin and spectinomycin. From Escherichia coli.
   1398..1986    +  rep_origin     ori: high-copy-number ColE1/pMB1/pBR322/pUC origin of replication
   2169..2218    +  CDS            lacI (fragment): lac repressor; lacI; The lac repressor binds to the lac operator to inhibit transcription in E. coli. This inhibition can be relieved by adding lactose or isopropyl-β-D-thiogalactopyranoside (IPTG).
   2235..2753    +  CDS            VN173: N-terminal fragment of mVenus for use in bimolecular fluorescence complementation (BiFC) (Kodama and Hu, 2010)
>Addgene plasmid #172777 | pLBC0030 | addgene full sequence | sequence record 369553 | Addgene NGS Result
GTGGCTCTTCAGTGGACGAAAGGGCCTCGTGATACGCCTATTTTTATAGGTTAATGTCATGATAATAATG
GTTTCTTAGACGTCAGGTGGCACTTTTCGGGGAAATGTGCGCGGAACCCCTATTTGTTTATTTTTCTAAA
TACATTCAAATATGTATCCGCTCATGAGACAATAACCCTGATAAATGCTTCAATAATATTGAAAAAGGAA
GAGTATGCGCTCACGCAACTGGTCCAGAACCTTGACCGAACGCAGCGGTGGTAACGGCGCAGTGGCGGTT
TTCATGGCTTGTTATGACTGTTTTTTTTTGGGGTACAGTCTATGCCTCGGGCATCCAAGCAGCAAGCGCG
TTACGCCGTGGGTCGATGTTTGATGTTATGGAGCAGCAACGATGTTACGCAGCAGGGCAGTCGCCCTAAA
ACAAAGTTAAACATCATGAGGGAAGCGGTGATCGCCGAAGTATCGACTCAACTATCAGAGGTAGTTGGCG
TCATCGAGCGCCATCTCGAACCGACGTTGCTGGCCGTACATTTGTACGGCTCCGCAGTGGATGGCGGCCT
GAAGCCACACAGCGATATTGATTTGCTGGTTACGGTGACCGTAAGGCTTGATGAAACAACGCGGCGAGCT
TTGATCAACGACCTTTTGGAAACTTCGGCTTCCCCTGGAGAGAGCGAGATTCTCCGCGCTGTAGAAGTCA
CCATTGTTGTGCACGACGACATCATTCCGTGGCGTTATCCAGCTAAGCGCGAACTGCAATTTGGAGAATG
GCAGCGCAATGACATTCTTGCAGGTATCTTCGAGCCAGCCACGATCGACATTGATCTGGCTATCTTGCTG
ACAAAAGCAAGAGAACATAGCGTTGCCTTGGTAGGTCCAGCGGCGGAGGAACTCTTTGATCCGGTTCCTG
AACAGGATCTATTTGAGGCGCTAAATGAAACCTTAACGCTATGGAACTCGCCGCCCGACTGGGCTGGCGA
TGAGCGAAATGTAGTGCTTACGTTGTCCCGCATTTGGTACAGCGCAGTAACCGGCAAAATCGCGCCGAAG
GATGTCGCTGCCGACTGGGCAATGGAGCGCCTGCCGGCCCAGTATCAGCCCGTCATACTTGAAGCTAGAC
AGGCTTATCTTGGACAAGAAGAAGATCGCTTGGCCTCGCGCGCAGATCAGTTGGAAGAATTTGTCCATTA
CGTAAAAGGCGAGATCACCAAGGTAGTCGGCAAATAACTGTCAGACCAAGTTTACTCATATATACTTTAG
ATTGATTTAAAACTTCATTTTTAATTTAAAAGGATCTAGGTGAAGATCCTTTTTGATAATCTCATGACCA
AAATCCCTTAACGTGAGTTTTCGTTCCACTGAGCGTCAGACCCCGTAGAAAAGATCAAAGGATCTTCTTG
AGATCCTTTTTTTCTGCGCGTAATCTGCTGCTTGCAAACAAAAAAACCACCGCTACCAGCGGTGGTTTGT
TTGCCGGATCAAGAGCTACCAACTCTTTTTCCGAAGGTAACTGGCTTCAGCAGAGCGCAGATACCAAATA
CTGTTCTTCTAGTGTAGCCGTAGTTAGGCCACCACTTCAAGAACTCTGTAGCACCGCCTACATACCTCGC
TCTGCTAATCCTGTTACCAGTGGCTGCTGCCAGTGGCGATAAGTCGTGTCTTACCGGGTTGGACTCAAGA
CGATAGTTACCGGATAAGGCGCAGCGGTCGGGCTGAACGGGGGGTTCGTGCACACAGCCCAGCTTGGAGC
GAACGACCTACACCGAACTGAGATACCTACAGCGTGAGCTATGAGAAAGCGCCACGCTTCCCGAAGGGAG
AAAGGCGGACAGGTATCCGGTAAGCGGCAGGGTCGGAACAGGAGAGCGCACGAGGGAGCTTCCAGGGGGA
AACGCCTGGTATCTTTATAGTCCTGTCGGGTTTCGCCACCTCTGACTTGAGCGTCGATTTTTGTGATGCT
CGTCAGGGGGGCGGAGCCTATGGAAAAACGCCAGCAACGCGGCCTTTTTACGGTTCCTGGCCTTTTGCTG
GCCTTTTGCTCACATGTTCTTTCCTGCGTTATCCCCTGATTCTGTGGATAACCGTATTACCGCCTTTGAG
TGAGCTGATACCGCTCGCCGCAGCCGAACGACCGAGCGCAGCGAGTCAGTGAGCGAGGAAGCGGAAGAGC
GCCCAATACGCAAACCGCCTCTCCCCGCGCGTTGGCCGATTCATTAATCACTCTGTGGTCTCAAATGGTG
AGCAAGGGCGAGGAGCTGTTCACCGGGGTGGTGCCCATCCTGGTCGAGCTGGACGGCGACGTAAACGGCC
ACAAGTTCAGCGTGTCCGGCGAGGGCGAGGGCGATGCCACCTACGGCAAGCTGACCCTGAAGTTCATCTG
CACCACCGGCAAGCTGCCCGTGCCCTGGCCCACCCTCGTGACCACCTTCGGCTACGGCCTGCAGTGCTTC
GCCCGCTACCCCGACCACATGAAGCAGCACGACTTCTTCAAGTCCGCCATGCCCGAAGGCTACGTCCAGG
AGCGCACCATCTTCTTCAAGGACGACGGCAACTACAAGACCCGCGCCGAGGTGAAGTTCGAGGGCGACAC
CCTGGTGAACCGCATCGAGCTGAAGGGCATCGACTTCAAGGAGGACGGCAACATCCTGGGGCACAAGCTG
GAGTACAACTACAACAGCCACAACGTCTATATCATGGCCGACAAGCAGAAGAACGGCATCAAGGTGAACT
TCAAGATCCGCCACAACATCGAGGACGGAGGTTGAGACCACGAA
